>Addgene plasmid #121364 | pUC57-Kan_ina168_g3317 | depositor full sequence | sequence record 231437 | pUC57-Kan_ina168_g3317 sequence 3298 bps
TCGCGCGTTTCGGTGATGACGGTGAAAACCTCTGACACATGCAGCTCCCGGAGACGGTCACAGCTTGTCT
GTAAGCGGATGCCGGGAGCAGACAAGCCCGTCAGGGCGCGTCAGCGGGTGTTGGCGGGTGTCGGGGCTGG
CTTAACTATGCGGCATCAGAGCAGATTGTACTGAGAGTGCACCATATGCGGTGTGAAATACCGCACAGAT
GCGTAAGGAGAAAATACCGCATCAGGCGCCATTCGCCATTCAGGCTGCGCAACTGTTGGGAAGGGCGATC
GGTGCGGGCCTCTTCGCTATTACGCCAGCTGGCGAAAGGGGGATGTGCTGCAAGGCGATTAAGTTGGGTA
ACGCCAGGGTTTTCCCAGTCACGACGTTGTAAAACGACGGCCAGTGAATTGACGCGTATTGGGATGGAAC
TTGGTCTCTAAGCTCATTGTCTATGCAATCTTTCCAACAACAAATCTTGAGCAAAAAAAGCATAAGTATT
AGCAGAGTTCAAAGTATCTGGCCATTGAATATATCTATATCTAGCATCTGGATCTTCAACAGCTTGCAAA
GAATCATAACCAGCATAATAAGTAGCACCACCATAAGAATACAATCTAGAAATTTCTCTCATCAAAACAA
TAGTTTGAAACAAATCAGAAGTACCATCCAATTTATTCAATTCCAAATTAAACCATTTTGGACAAACATA
AACTTGATTTTCCCAAACAGAAGAATAAGCCAATGGACCATCTTTACATCTAGTTTCAGCTTCTCTTGGT
TCTCTACCAGAAATATAAACATCAGAATTAGAATCAGAACAAGCTCTACCAATTCTATCAAAAACTTTCC
AAGCTCTATCTCTAGTAGTTGGAGAATCATCTTTAAAAAATCTCCACATTTGTTTCAAAGCAGTAGAAAT
AATACCTCTTCTTCTTGGACCTTCAGTTTCATCAATCAAAGCTCTTTTAGCAATTTCAGAAGAACCTCTA
CCAGCAATTTCAGTAATATCAATTTGATTATCTCTAGCCAAAATAGCACCAGAAGTAGTTTTACCATCAT
GATTAACTGGTTGAACCAACATTAGAGACCAAGTTCCATCCCAATGGCGCGCCGAGCTTGGCTCGAGCAT
GGTCATAGCTGTTTCCTGTGTGAAATTGTTATCCGCTCACAATTCCACACAACATACGAGCCGGAAGCAT
AAAGTGTAAAGCCTGGGGTGCCTAATGAGTGAGCTAACTCACATTAATTGCGTTGCGCTCACTGCCCGCT
TTCCAGTCGGGAAACCTGTCGTGCCAGCTGCATTAATGAATCGGCCAACGCGCGGGGAGAGGCGGTTTGC
GTATTGGGCGCTCTTCCGCTTCCTCGCTCACTGACTCGCTGCGCTCGGTCGTTCGGCTGCGGCGAGCGGT
ATCAGCTCACTCAAAGGCGGTAATACGGTTATCCACAGAATCAGGGGATAACGCAGGAAAGAACATGTGA
GCAAAAGGCCAGCAAAAGGCCAGGAACCGTAAAAAGGCCGCGTTGCTGGCGTTTTTCCATAGGCTCCGCC
CCCCTGACGAGCATCACAAAAATCGACGCTCAAGTCAGAGGTGGCGAAACCCGACAGGACTATAAAGATA
CCAGGCGTTTCCCCCTGGAAGCTCCCTCGTGCGCTCTCCTGTTCCGACCCTGCCGCTTACCGGATACCTG
TCCGCCTTTCTCCCTTCGGGAAGCGTGGCGCTTTCTCATAGCTCACGCTGTAGGTATCTCAGTTCGGTGT
AGGTCGTTCGCTCCAAGCTGGGCTGTGTGCACGAACCCCCCGTTCAGCCCGACCGCTGCGCCTTATCCGG
TAACTATCGTCTTGAGTCCAACCCGGTAAGACACGACTTATCGCCACTGGCAGCAGCCACTGGTAACAGG
ATTAGCAGAGCGAGGTATGTAGGCGGTGCTACAGAGTTCTTGAAGTGGTGGCCTAACTACGGCTACACTA
GAAGAACAGTATTTGGTATCTGCGCTCTGCTGAAGCCAGTTACCTTCGGAAAAAGAGTTGGTAGCTCTTG
ATCCGGCAAACAAACCACCGCTGGTAGCGGTGGTTTTTTTGTTTGCAAGCAGCAGATTACGCGCAGAAAA
AAAGGATCTCAAGAAGATCCTTTGATCTTTTCTACGGGGTCTGACGCTCAGTGGAACGAAAACTCACGTT
AAGGGATTTTGGTCATGAGATTATCAAAAAGGATCTTCACCTAGATCCTTTTAAATTAAAAATGAAGTTT
TAAATCAATCTAAAGTATATATGAGTAAACTTGGTCTGACAGTTAGAAAAACTCATCGAGCATCAAATGA
AACTGCAATTTATTCATATCAGGATTATCAATACCATATTTTTGAAAAAGCCGTTTCTGTAATGAAGGAG
AAAACTCACCGAGGCAGTTCCATAGGATGGCAAGATCCTGGTATCGGTCTGCGATTCCGACTCGTCCAAC
ATCAATACAACCTATTAATTTCCCCTCGTCAAAAATAAGGTTATCAAGTGAGAAATCACCATGAGTGACG
ACTGAATCCGGTGAGAATGGCAAAAGTTTATGCATTTCTTTCCAGACTTGTTCAACAGGCCAGCCATTAC
GCTCGTCATCAAAATCACTCGCATCAACCAAACCGTTATTCATTCGTGATTGCGCCTGAGCGAGACGAAA
TACGCGATCGCTGTTAAAAGGACAATTACAAACAGGAATCGAATGCAACCGGCGCAGGAACACTGCCAGC
GCATCAACAATATTTTCACCTGAATCAGGATATTCTTCTAATACCTGGAATGCTGTTTTCCCAGGGATCG
CAGTGGTGAGTAACCATGCATCATCAGGAGTACGGATAAAATGCTTGATGGTCGGAAGAGGCATAAATTC
CGTCAGCCAGTTTAGTCTGACCATCTCATCTGTAACATCATTGGCAACGCTACCTTTGCCATGTTTCAGA
AACAACTCTGGCGCATCGGGCTTCCCATACAATCGATAGATTGTCGCACCTGATTGCCCGACATTATCGC
GAGCCCATTTATACCCATATAAATCAGCATCCATGTTGGAATTTAATCGCGGCCTAGAGCAAGACGTTTC
CCGTTGAATATGGCTCATACTCTTCCTTTTTCAATATTATTGAAGCATTTATCAGGGTTATTGTCTCATG
AGCGGATACATATTTGAATGTATTTAGAAAAATAAACAAATAGGGGTTCCGCGCACATTTCCCCGAAAAG
TGCCACCTGACGTCTAAGAAACCATTATTATCATGACATTAACCTATAAAAATAGGCGTATCACGAGGCC
CTTTCGTC
Features (pLannotate 1.2.2; 11 found; start..end, strand, type, name):
    137..236     +  misc_feature   bom (fragment): basis of mobility region from pBR322
    242..399     -  CDS            lacZα (fragment): LacZα fragment of β-galactosidase; lacZ fragment
    897..914     +  misc_feature   Bcl-2 SA (fragment): splice acceptor site from the intron 2/exon 3 junction of the human Bcl-2 gene (Seto et al., 1988)
   1146..1162    -  protein_bind   lac operator: The lac repressor binds to the lac operator to inhibit transcription in E. coli. This inhibition can be relieved by adding lactose or isopropyl-β-D-thiogalactopyranoside (IPTG). lac repressor encoded by lacI
   1170..1200    -  promoter       lac promoter: promoter for the E. coli lac operon
   1215..1236    -  protein_bind   CAP binding site: CAP binding activates transcription in the presence of cAMP. E. coli catabolite activator protein
   1249..1341    -  CDS            lacI (fragment): lac repressor; lacI; The lac repressor binds to the lac operator to inhibit transcription in E. coli. This inhibition can be relieved by adding lactose or isopropyl-β-D-thiogalactopyranoside (IPTG).
   1524..2112    -  rep_origin     ori: high-copy-number ColE1/pMB1/pBR322/pUC origin of replication
   2283..3098    -  CDS            KanR: aminoglycoside phosphotransferase; aph(3')-Ia; confers resistance to kanamycin in bacteria or G418 (Geneticin®) in eukaryotes
   3099..3203    -  promoter       AmpR promoter: bla
   3298..35      +  CDS            rop (fragment) (across the origin): Rop protein, which maintains plasmids at low copy number; rop
