[The description below was written by a language model from this plasmid's Addgene catalogue record and pLannotate feature annotations shown in this document.]
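Description:
pUC57-Kan_ina168_g3317 is a small, high-copy E. coli cloning plasmid that serves as a Level 0 module for Golden Gate assembly. It is built on the pUC57-Kan backbone (about 2.6 kb without insert; the deposited full sequence is 3,298 bp). Replication depends on a ColE1/pUC-type origin, and selection is with kanamycin through an aph(3')-Ia aminoglycoside phosphotransferase gene, which the annotation places downstream of a bla (AmpR) promoter. Short remnants of bom, rop and lacI are also detected, and these are backbone leftovers rather than functional elements.

The insert, ina168_g3317, is recorded as coming from Magnaporthe oryzae, the rice blast fungus (the species appears in the mutation field of the record). The associated publication describes a clone resource of M. oryzae effectors that share sequence and structural similarity across host-specific lineages, so the insert is presumably one such effector candidate, although the record does not describe its product or function. It was placed into the EcoRV site, which lies within the lacZα region. Consistent with this, the feature table shows a lacZα fragment separated from the lac promoter, operator and CAP binding site by roughly 750 bp of largely unannotated sequence, where the insert would sit. This interruption underlies the listed lacZ blue/white screening marker. The only hit in that interval is an 18 bp "Bcl-2 splice acceptor" fragment, almost certainly a chance match.

No eukaryotic promoter, tag or terminator is annotated, as expected for a Level 0 part that is meant to be excised with a Type IIS enzyme and combined with other modules in higher-level expression vectors. The specific enzyme and overhangs are not stated. Flanking M13 primer sites allow the insert to be verified by sequencing.
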