Addgene plasmid #121364: pUC57-Kan_ina168_g3317
Purpose: Level 0 Golden-Gate compatible vector
Depositing lab: Sophien Kamoun. Depositing organization: Sainsbury Laboratory, Norwich. Publication: A Clone Resource of Magnaporthe oryzae Effectors That Share Sequence and Structural Similarities Across Host-Specific Lineages. Petit-Houdenot Y, Langner T, Harant A, Win J, Kamoun S. Mol Plant Microbe Interact. 2020 Aug;33(8):1032-1035. doi: 10.1094/MPMI-03-20-0052-A. Epub 2020 Jun 22. PubMed 32460610.
Backbone
  Vector backbone: pUC57-Kan
  Backbone size w/o insert (bp): 2626
  Vector type: Golden Gate
  Selectable markers: lacZ
Growth in bacteria
  Bacterial resistance: Kanamycin, 50 μg/mL
  Growth temperature: 37°C
  Growth strain: DH5alpha
  Copy number: High Copy
Gene/Insert
  Gene/Insert name: ina168_g3317
  Mutation: Magnaporthe oryzae
  Cloning method: Restriction Enzyme; 5′ cloning site EcoRV (unknown if destroyed); 3′ cloning site EcoRV (unknown if destroyed)
  Sequencing primers: 5′ M13Fw; 3′ M13Rv
Terms and licenses: Academic/Nonprofit Terms; Industry Terms: Not Available to Industry
How to cite: pUC57-Kan_ina168_g3317 was a gift from Sophien Kamoun (Addgene plasmid # 121364 ; http://n2t.net/addgene:121364 ; RRID:Addgene_121364)
