>Addgene plasmid #121364 | pUC57-Kan_ina168_g3317 | depositor partial sequence | sequence record 230980 | ina168_g3317
TTGGTCTCTAATGTTGGTTCAACCAGTTAATCATGATGGTAAAACTACTTCTGGTGCTATTTTGGCTAGA
GATAATCAAATTGATATTACTGAAATTGCTGGTAGAGGTTCTTCTGAAATTGCTAAAAGAGCTTTGATTG
ATGAAACTGAAGGTCCAAGAAGAAGAGGTATTATTTCTACTGCTTTGAAACAAATGTGGAGATTTTTTAA
AGATGATTCTCCAACTACTAGAGATAGAGCTTGGAAAGTTTTTGATAGAATTGGTAGAGCTTGTTCTGAT
TCTAATTCTGATGTTTATATTTCTGGTAGAGAACCAAGAGAAGCTGAAACTAGATGTAAAGATGGTCCAT
TGGCTTATTCTTCTGTTTGGGAAAATCAAGTTTATGTTTGTCCAAAATGGTTTAATTTGGAATTGAATAA
ATTGGATGGTACTTCTGATTTGTTTCAAACTATTGTTTTGATGAGAGAAATTTCTAGATTGTATTCTTAT
GGTGGTGCTACTTATTATGCTGGTTATGATTCTTTGCAAGCTGTTGAAGATCCAGATGCTAGATATAGAT
ATATTCAATGGCCAGATACTTTGAACTCTGCTAATACTTATGCTTTTTTTGCTCAAGATTTGTTGTTGGA
AAGATTGCATAGACAATGAGCTTAGAGACCAA
