>Addgene plasmid #121364 | pUC57-Kan_ina168_g3317 | depositor partial sequence | sequence record 230981 | empty_vector
TCGCGCGTTTCGGTGATGACGGTGAAAACCTCTGACACATGCAGCTCCCGGAGACGGTCACAGCTTGTCT
GTAAGCGGATGCCGGGAGCAGACAAGCCCGTCAGGGCGCGTCAGCGGGTGTTGGCGGGTGTCGGGGCTGG
CTTAACTATGCGGCATCAGAGCAGATTGTACTGAGAGTGCACCATATGCGGTGTGAAATACCGCACAGAT
GCGTAAGGAGAAAATACCGCATCAGGCGCCATTCGCCATTCAGGCTGCGCAACTGTTGGGAAGGGCGATC
GGTGCGGGCCTCTTCGCTATTACGCCAGCTGGCGAAAGGGGGATGTGCTGCAAGGCGATTAAGTTGGGTA
ACGCCAGGGTTTTCCCAGTCACGACGTTGTAAAACGACGGCCAGTGAATTGACGCGTATTGGGATATCCC
AATGGCGCGCCGAGCTTGGCTCGAGCATGGTCATAGCTGTTTCCTGTGTGAAATTGTTATCCGCTCACAA
TTCCACACAACATACGAGCCGGAAGCATAAAGTGTAAAGCCTGGGGTGCCTAATGAGTGAGCTAACTCAC
ATTAATTGCGTTGCGCTCACTGCCCGCTTTCCAGTCGGGAAACCTGTCGTGCCAGCTGCATTAATGAATC
GGCCAACGCGCGGGGAGAGGCGGTTTGCGTATTGGGCGCTCTTCCGCTTCCTCGCTCACTGACTCGCTGC
GCTCGGTCGTTCGGCTGCGGCGAGCGGTATCAGCTCACTCAAAGGCGGTAATACGGTTATCCACAGAATC
AGGGGATAACGCAGGAAAGAACATGTGAGCAAAAGGCCAGCAAAAGGCCAGGAACCGTAAAAAGGCCGCG
TTGCTGGCGTTTTTCCATAGGCTCCGCCCCCCTGACGAGCATCACAAAAATCGACGCTCAAGTCAGAGGT
GGCGAAACCCGACAGGACTATAAAGATACCAGGCGTTTCCCCCTGGAAGCTCCCTCGTGCGCTCTCCTGT
TCCGACCCTGCCGCTTACCGGATACCTGTCCGCCTTTCTCCCTTCGGGAAGCGTGGCGCTTTCTCATAGC
TCACGCTGTAGGTATCTCAGTTCGGTGTAGGTCGTTCGCTCCAAGCTGGGCTGTGTGCACGAACCCCCCG
TTCAGCCCGACCGCTGCGCCTTATCCGGTAACTATCGTCTTGAGTCCAACCCGGTAAGACACGACTTATC
GCCACTGGCAGCAGCCACTGGTAACAGGATTAGCAGAGCGAGGTATGTAGGCGGTGCTACAGAGTTCTTG
AAGTGGTGGCCTAACTACGGCTACACTAGAAGAACAGTATTTGGTATCTGCGCTCTGCTGAAGCCAGTTA
CCTTCGGAAAAAGAGTTGGTAGCTCTTGATCCGGCAAACAAACCACCGCTGGTAGCGGTGGTTTTTTTGT
TTGCAAGCAGCAGATTACGCGCAGAAAAAAAGGATCTCAAGAAGATCCTTTGATCTTTTCTACGGGGTCT
GACGCTCAGTGGAACGAAAACTCACGTTAAGGGATTTTGGTCATGAGATTATCAAAAAGGATCTTCACCT
AGATCCTTTTAAATTAAAAATGAAGTTTTAAATCAATCTAAAGTATATATGAGTAAACTTGGTCTGACAG
TTAGAAAAACTCATCGAGCATCAAATGAAACTGCAATTTATTCATATCAGGATTATCAATACCATATTTT
TGAAAAAGCCGTTTCTGTAATGAAGGAGAAAACTCACCGAGGCAGTTCCATAGGATGGCAAGATCCTGGT
ATCGGTCTGCGATTCCGACTCGTCCAACATCAATACAACCTATTAATTTCCCCTCGTCAAAAATAAGGTT
ATCAAGTGAGAAATCACCATGAGTGACGACTGAATCCGGTGAGAATGGCAAAAGTTTATGCATTTCTTTC
CAGACTTGTTCAACAGGCCAGCCATTACGCTCGTCATCAAAATCACTCGCATCAACCAAACCGTTATTCA
TTCGTGATTGCGCCTGAGCGAGACGAAATACGCGATCGCTGTTAAAAGGACAATTACAAACAGGAATCGA
ATGCAACCGGCGCAGGAACACTGCCAGCGCATCAACAATATTTTCACCTGAATCAGGATATTCTTCTAAT
ACCTGGAATGCTGTTTTCCCAGGGATCGCAGTGGTGAGTAACCATGCATCATCAGGAGTACGGATAAAAT
GCTTGATGGTCGGAAGAGGCATAAATTCCGTCAGCCAGTTTAGTCTGACCATCTCATCTGTAACATCATT
GGCAACGCTACCTTTGCCATGTTTCAGAAACAACTCTGGCGCATCGGGCTTCCCATACAATCGATAGATT
GTCGCACCTGATTGCCCGACATTATCGCGAGCCCATTTATACCCATATAAATCAGCATCCATGTTGGAAT
TTAATCGCGGCCTAGAGCAAGACGTTTCCCGTTGAATATGGCTCATACTCTTCCTTTTTCAATATTATTG
AAGCATTTATCAGGGTTATTGTCTCATGAGCGGATACATATTTGAATGTATTTAGAAAAATAAACAAATA
GGGGTTCCGCGCACATTTCCCCGAAAAGTGCCACCTGACGTCTAAGAAACCATTATTATCATGACATTAA
CCTATAAAAATAGGCGTATCACGAGGCCCTTTCGTC
