>Addgene plasmid #121364 | pUC57-Kan_ina168_g3317 | addgene partial sequence | sequence record 238257 | M13-F20 5'-TGTAAAACGACGGCCAGT-3'
CTTGGTCTCTAAGCTCATTGTCTATGCAATCTTTCCAACAACAAATCTTGAGCAAAAAAAGCATAAGTAT
TAGCAGAGTTCAAAGTATCTGGCCATTGAATATATCTATATCTAGCATCTGGATCTTCAACAGCTTGCAA
AGAATCATAACCAGCATAATAAGTAGCACCACCATAAGAATACAATCTAGAAATTTCTCTCATCAAAACA
ATAGTTTGAAACAAATCAGAAGTACCATCCAATTTATTCAATTCCAAATTAAACCATTTTGGACAAACAT
AAACTTGATTTTCCCAAACAGAAGAATAAGCCAATGGACCATCTTTACATCTAGTTTCAGCTTCTCTTGG
TTCTCTACCAGAAATATAAACATCAGAATTAGAATCAGAACAAGCTCTACCAATTCTATCAAAAACTTTC
CAAGCTCTATCTCTAGTAGTTGGAGAATCATCTTTAAAAAATCTCCACATTTGTTTCAAAGCAGTAGAAA
TAATACCTCTTCTTCTTGGACCTTCAGTTTCATCAATCAAAGCTCTTTTAGCAATTTCAGAAGAACCTCT
ACCAGCAATTTCAGTAATATCAATTTGATTATCTCTAGCCAAAATAGCACCAGAAGTAGTTTTACCATCA
TGATTAACTGGTTGAACCAACATTAGAGACCAAGTTCCATCCCAATGGCGCGCCGAGCTTGGCTCGAGCA
TGGTCATAGCTGTTTCCTGTGTGAAATTGTTATCCGCTCACAATTCCACACAACATACGAGCCGGAAGCA
TAAAGTGTAAAGCCTGGGGTGCCTAATGAGTGAGCTAACTCACATTAATTGCGTTGCGCTCACTGCCCGC
TTTCCAGTCGGGAAACCTGTCGTGCCAGCTGCATTAATGAATCGGCCAACGCGCGGGGAGAGGCGGTTTG
CGTATTGGGCGCTCTTCCGCTTCCTCGCTCACTGACTCGCTGCGCTCGGTCGTTCGGCTGCGGCGAGCGG
TATCAGCTCACTCAA
